>Addgene plasmid #168866 | pEntry_SARS-CoV-2-nsp1 | depositor full sequence | sequence record 327295 | Full Sequence
CTACCAGCGGTGGTTTGTTTGCCGGATCAAGAGCTACCAACTCTTTTTCCGAAGGTAACTGGCTTCAGCA
GAGCGCAGATACCAAATACTGTCCTTCTAGTGTAGCCGTAGTTAGGCCACCACTTCAAGAACTCTGTAGC
ACCGCCTACATACCTCGCTCTGCTAATCCTGTTACCAGTGGCTGCTGCCAGTGGCGATAAGTCGTGTCTT
ACCGGGTTGGACTCAAGACGATAGTTACCGGATAAGGCGCAGCGGTCGGGCTGAACGGGGGGTTCGTGCA
CACAGCCCAGCTTGGAGCGAACGACCTACACCGAACTGAGATACCTACAGCGTGAGCATTGAGAAAGCGC
CACGCTTCCCGAAGGGAGAAAGGCGGACAGGTATCCGGTAAGCGGCAGGGTCGGAACAGGAGAGCGCACG
AGGGAGCTTCCAGGGGGAAACGCCTGGTATCTTTATAGTCCTGTCGGGTTTCGCCACCTCTGACTTGAGC
GTCGATTTTTGTGATGCTCGTCAGGGGGGCGGAGCCTATGGAAAAACGCCAGCAACGCGGCCTTTTTACG
GTTCCTGGCCTTTTGCTGGCCTTTTGCTCACATGTTCTTTCCTGCGTTATCCCCTGATTCTGTGGATAAC
CGTATTACCGCCTTTGAGTGAGCTGATACCGCTCGCCGCAGCCGAACGACCGAGCGCAGCGAGTCAGTGA
GCGAGGAAGCGGAAGAGCGCCCAATACGCAAACCGCCTCTCCCCGCGCGTTGGCCGATTCATTAATGCAG
CTGGCACGACAGGTTTCCCGACTGGAAAGCGGGCAGTGAGCGCAACGCAATTAATACGCGTACCGCTAGC
CAGGAAGAGTTTGTAGAAACGCAAAAAGGCCATCCGTCAGGATGGCCTTCTGCTTAGTTTGATGCCTGGC
AGTTTATGGCGGGCGTCCTGCCCGCCACCCTCCGGGCCGTTGCTTCACAACGTTCAAATCCGCTCCCGGC
GGATTTGTCCTACTCAGGAGAGCGTTCACCGACAAACAACAGATAAAACGAAAGGCCCAGTCTTCCGACT
GAGCCTTTCGTTTTATTTGATGCCTGGCAGTTCCCTACTCTCGCGTTAACGCTAGCATGGATGTTTTCCC
AGTCACGACGTTGTAAAACGACGGCCAGTCTTAAGCTCGGGCCCCAAATAATGATTTTATTTTGACTGAT
AGTGACCTGTTCGTTGCAACAAATTGATGAGCAATGCTTTTTTATAATGCCAACTTTGTACAAAAAAGCA
GAAGGGCCGTCAAGGCCAGGATCCATGGGATCCGAGAGCCTTGTCCCTGGTTTCAAC
[348 nt withheld, positions 1318-1665]
AACGGTAATAAAGGAGCTGGTGGCCATAGTTACGGCGCCGATCTAAAGTCATTTGACTTAGGCGACGAGC
TTGGCACTGATCCTTATGAAGATTTTCAAGAAAACTGGAACACTAAACATAGCAGTGGTGTTACCCGTGA
ACTCATGCGTGAGCTTAACGGAGGGCTTAATTAAGACGCGATCGCGGCCTCATGGGCCCAGCTTTCTTGT
ACAAAGTTGGCATTATAAAAAATAATTGCTCATCAATTTGTTGCAACGAACAGGTCACTATCAGTCAAAA
TAAAATCATTATTTGCCATCCAGCTGATATCCCCTATAGTGAGTCGTATTACATGGTCATAGCTGTTTCC
TGGCAGCTCTGGCCCGTGTCTCAAAATCTCTGATGTTACATTGCACAAGATAAAAATATATCATCATGCC
TCCTCTAGACCAGCCAGGACAGAAATGCCTCGACTTCGCTGCTGCCCAAGGTTGCCGGGTGACGCACACC
GTGGAAACGGATGAAGGCACGAACCCAGTGGACATAAGCCTGTTCGGTTCGTAAGCTGTAATGCAAGTAG
CGTATGCGCTCACGCAACTGGTCCAGAACCTTGACCGAACGCAGCGGTGGTAACGGCGCAGTGGCGGTTT
TCATGGCTTGTTATGACTGTTTTTTTGGGGTACAGTCTATGCCTCGGGCATCCAAGCAGCAAGCGCGTTA
CGCCGTGGGTCGATGTTTGATGTTATGGAGCAGCAACGATGTTACGCAGCAGGGCAGTCGCCCTAAAACA
AAGTTAAACATCATGAGGGAAGCGGTGATCGCCGAAGTATCGACTCAACTATCAGAGGTAGTTGGCGTCA
TCGAGCGCCATCTCGAACCGACGTTGCTGGCCGTACATTTGTACGGCTCCGCAGTGGATGGCGGCCTGAA
GCCACACAGTGATATTGATTTGCTGGTTACGGTGACCGTAAGGCTTGATGAAACAACGCGGCGAGCTTTG
ATCAACGACCTTTTGGAAACTTCGGCTTCCCCTGGAGAGAGCGAGATTCTCCGCGCTGTAGAAGTCACCA
TTGTTGTGCACGACGACATCATTCCGTGGCGTTATCCAGCTAAGCGCGAACTGCAATTTGGAGAATGGCA
GCGCAATGACATTCTTGCAGGTATCTTCGAGCCAGCCACGATCGACATTGATCTGGCTATCTTGCTGACA
AAAGCAAGAGAACATAGCGTTGCCTTGGTAGGTCCAGCGGCGGAGGAACTCTTTGATCCGGTTCCTGAAC
AGGATCTATTTGAGGCGCTAAATGAAACCTTAACGCTATGGAACTCGCCGCCCGACTGGGCTGGCGATGA
GCGAAATGTAGTGCTTACGTTGTCCCGCATTTGGTACAGCGCAGTAACCGGCAAAATCGCGCCGAAGGAT
GTCGCTGCCGACTGGGCAATGGAGCGCCTGCCGGCCCAGTATCAGCCCGTCATACTTGAAGCTAGACAGG
CTTATCTTGGACAAGAAGAAGATCGCTTGGCCTCGCGCGCAGATCAGTTGGAAGAATTTGTCCACTACGT
GAAAGGCGAGATCACCAAGGTAGTCGGCAAATAACCCTCGAGCCACCCATGACCAAAATCCCTTAACGTG
AGTTACGCGTCGTTCCACTGAGCGTCAGACCCCGTAGAAAAGATCAAAGGATCTTCTTGAGATCCTTTTT
TTCTGCGCGTAATCTGCTGCTTGCAAACAAAAAAACCACCG
Features (pLannotate 1.2.2; 12 found; start..end, strand, type, name):
    717..809     +  CDS            lacI (fragment): lac repressor; lacI; The lac repressor binds to the lac operator to inhibit transcription in E. coli. This inhibition can be relieved by adding lactose or isopropyl-β-D-thiogalactopyranoside (IPTG).
    864..891     -  terminator     rrnB T2 terminator: transcription terminator T2 from the E. coli rrnB gene
   1023..1066    +  terminator     rrnB T1 terminator: Escherichia coli rrnB; transcription terminator T1 from the E. coli rrnB gene
   1113..1149    -  CDS            lacZα (fragment): LacZα fragment of β-galactosidase; lacZ fragment
   1165..1261    +  protein_bind   attL1: mutant version of attL; recombination site for the Gateway® LR reaction LR Clonase™
   1294..1830    +  CDS            R1A_SARS2 (fragment) (sequence partly withheld): Experimental evidence at protein level: Swiss-Prot protein existence level 1. [Non-structural protein 10]: Plays a pivotal role in viral transcription by stimulating both nsp14 3'-5' exoribonuclease and nsp16 2'-O-methyltransferase activities. Therefore plays an essential role in viral mRNAs cap methylation. From Severe acute respiratory syndrome coronavirus 2 (2019-nCoV) (SARS-CoV-2).
   1862..1960    -  protein_bind   attL2: mutant version of attL; recombination site for the Gateway® LR reaction LR Clonase™
   1978..1996    -  promoter       T7 promoter: promoter for bacteriophage T7 RNA polymerase
   2186..2209    +  promoter       Pc promoter (fragment): intI1 (promoter lies within the coding sequence); class 1 integron promoter
   2385..2441    +  CDS            GmR (fragment): gentamycin acetyltransferase; aacC1; confers resistance to gentamycin
   2448..3239    +  CDS            SmR: aminoglycoside adenylyltransferase (Murphy, 1985); aadA; confers resistance to spectinomycin and streptomycin
   3332..534     +  rep_origin     ori (across the origin): high-copy-number ColE1/pMB1/pBR322/pUC origin of replication
