[The description below was written by a language model from this plasmid's Addgene catalogue record and pLannotate feature annotations shown in this document.]
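Description:
pEntry_SARS-CoV-2-nsp1 is a Gateway-compatible Entry clone built on the pENTR223.1*SfiI backbone, carrying the coding sequence for non-structural protein 1 (nsp1) of SARS-CoV-2. It is a bacterial cloning plasmid of about 3.4 kb, maintained at high copy number in E. coli through a ColE1/pUC-type origin. Selection is with spectinomycin via the aadA (SmR) aminoglycoside adenylyltransferase gene, which appears to be expressed from an upstream class 1 integron Pc promoter fragment. Short annotated remnants of lacI, lacZα and a gentamicin resistance gene are backbone vestiges rather than functional genes.

The roughly 540 bp insert was produced by commercial gene synthesis and cloned between SfiI sites. The feature table matches it to the SARS-CoV-2 replicase polyprotein 1a, of which nsp1 is the N-terminal cleavage product. The nsp10 function text attached to that annotation is generic to the polyprotein database entry and does not describe this insert. According to the depositor, the 5′ linker supplies BamHI sites flanking an ATG start codon, and the 3′ linker contains PacI and AsiSI sites around a TAA stop codon, an arrangement that looks designed to allow the start or stop codon to be removed, although the record does not state this.

The ORF lies between attL1 and attL2, so an LR Clonase reaction can transfer it in a defined orientation into any attR-containing Destination vector. The rrnB T1 and T2 terminators upstream of attL1 insulate the insert from read-through transcription, and a T7 promoter sits beyond attL2, pointing back toward the insert. The Entry vector has no dedicated expression promoter for the ORF. It serves as a source clone within a collection of human coronavirus ORFs, for shuttling into expression or interaction-assay vectors.
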