Addgene plasmid #168866: pEntry_SARS-CoV-2-nsp1
Purpose: Gateway-compatible Entry vector
Depositing lab: Pascal Falter-Braun. Depositing organization: Helmholtz Munich. Publication: A resource of human coronavirus protein-coding sequences in a flexible, multipurpose Gateway Entry clone collection. Weller B, Lin CW, Pogoutse O, Sauer M, Marin-de la Rosa N, Strobel A, Young V, Knapp JJ, Rayhan A, Falter C, Kim DK, Roth FP, Falter-Braun P. G3 (Bethesda). 2023 Jul 5;13(7):jkad105. doi: 10.1093/g3journal/jkad105. PubMed 37267226.
Backbone
  Vector backbone: pENTR223.1*SfiI
  Backbone size w/o insert (bp): 2800
  Vector type: Gateway-compatible Entry vector
Growth in bacteria
  Bacterial resistance: Spectinomycin, 50 μg/mL
  Growth temperature: 37°C
  Growth strain: DH5alpha
  Copy number: High Copy
Gene/Insert
  Gene/Insert name: SARS-CoV-2-nsp1 (alt name: nsp1)
  Species: Other
  Insert size (bp): 540
  Entrez Gene: ORF1ab (a.k.a. GU280_gp01)
  Cloning method: Restriction Enzyme; 5′ cloning site SfiI (unknown if destroyed); 3′ cloning site SfiI (unknown if destroyed)
  Sequencing primers: 5′ M13 uni (-21); 3′ M13 rev (-29)
Resource information
  A portion of this plasmid was derived from a plasmid made by: Synthesized by Twist Bioscience
Terms and licenses: Academic/Nonprofit Terms; Industry Terms: Not Available to Industry
Depositor comments: 5'-linker: SfiI-BamHI-ATG-BamHI (GGCCGTCAaggccaggatccatgggatcc), 3'-linker: PacI-TAA-AsiSI-SfiI (cttaatTAAgacgcgatcgcggcctcatGGGCC).
How to cite: pEntry_SARS-CoV-2-nsp1 was a gift from Pascal Falter-Braun (Addgene plasmid # 168866 ; http://n2t.net/addgene:168866 ; RRID:Addgene_168866)
