>Addgene plasmid #168866 | pEntry_SARS-CoV-2-nsp1 | depositor partial sequence | sequence record 327296 | gene-specific Insert sequence
GAGAGCCTTGTCCCTGGTTTCAAC
[348 nt withheld, positions 25-372]
AACGGTAATAAAGGAGCTGGTGGCCATAGTTACGGCGCCGATCTAAAGTCATTTGACTTAGGCGACGAGC
TTGGCACTGATCCTTATGAAGATTTTCAAGAAAACTGGAACACTAAACATAGCAGTGGTGTTACCCGTGA
ACTCATGCGTGAGCTTAACGGAGGG
